Addgene plasmid #135867: D54_ Ld_061160
Purpose: Expression of Leishmania donovani ectodomain in mammalian cells
Depositing lab: Gavin Wright. Depositing organization: Wellcome Sanger Institute. Publication: Systematic identification of genes encoding cell surface and secreted proteins that are essential for in vitro growth and infection in Leishmania donovani. Roberts AJ, Ong HB, Clare S, Brandt C, Harcourt K, Franssen SU, Cotton JA, Muller-Sienerth N, Wright GJ. PLoS Pathog. 2022 Feb 24;18(2):e1010364. doi: 10.1371/journal.ppat.1010364. eCollection 2022 Feb. PubMed 35202447.
Backbone
  Vector backbone: pTT3
  Backbone manufacturer: Yves Durocher, NRC
  Backbone size w/o insert (bp): 6132
  Vector type: Mammalian Expression
Growth in bacteria
  Bacterial resistance: Ampicillin, 100 μg/mL
  Growth temperature: 37°C
  Growth strain: DH5alpha
  Copy number: High Copy
Gene/Insert
  Gene/Insert name: hypothetical protein, conserved (alt name: LDPBK_061160)
  Species: Leishmania donovani
  Insert size (bp): 693
  Tag / fusion protein: biotinylation sequence and His tag (C terminal on insert)
  Cloning method: Unknown
Terms and licenses: Academic/Nonprofit Terms; Industry Terms: Not Available to Industry
How to cite: D54_ Ld_061160 was a gift from Gavin Wright (Addgene plasmid # 135867 ; http://n2t.net/addgene:135867 ; RRID:Addgene_135867)
