[The description below was written by a language model from this plasmid's Addgene catalogue record and pLannotate feature annotations shown in this document.]
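Description:
D54_ Ld_061160 is a mammalian expression plasmid built on the pTT3 backbone and designed to produce the extracellular region (ectodomain) of a Leishmania donovani protein as a soluble, secreted recombinant protein. The 693 bp insert encodes a conserved hypothetical protein (LDPBK_061160) and carries a C-terminal biotinylation sequence and His tag, which would allow capture of the protein on streptavidin and purification by metal affinity. In bacteria the roughly 6.8 kb plasmid is maintained at high copy through a ColE1/pUC-type origin and selected with ampicillin via the bla gene.

Transcription is driven by the human CMV immediate early enhancer and promoter, which span the numbering origin of the circular sequence. Downstream lies a leader region with adenovirus-derived sequence, including a splice acceptor fragment and a chimeric intron fragment, elements generally included to improve mRNA processing and expression. The short reverse-strand hit to the adenovirus preterminal protein falls within this leader and is probably an annotation artefact of that sequence rather than an expressed gene. A fragment matching the mouse immunoglobulin heavy chain signal sequence sits just upstream of the unannotated interval, which presumably holds the Leishmania insert and its tags, and would direct the product into the secretory pathway. A rabbit β-globin polyadenylation signal terminates the transcript. An Epstein-Barr virus oriP fragment permits episomal retention in cells that supply EBNA1, a feature suited to transient high-yield expression. The lac, tet and bla(M) fragments appear to be backbone remnants. The plasmid belongs to a set generated for systematic study of L. donovani cell surface and secreted proteins.
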