Features (pLannotate 1.2.2; 17 found; start..end, strand, type, name):
      2..201     +  promoter       CMV promoter: human cytomegalovirus (CMV) immediate early promoter
    269..307     +  misc_feature   Ad SA (fragment): adenovirus major late transcript splice acceptor (Friedrich and Soriano, 1991)
    340..549     -  CDS            PTP (fragment): TERM_ADE02 - Experimental evidence at protein level: Swiss-Prot protein existence level 1. Protein covalently bound to the viral DNA that acts as a primer for viral genomic replication by DNA strand displacement. Assembles on the viral origin of replication in an initiation complex with viral polymerase, DBP, host NFIA and host POU2F1/OCT1. During initiation, the polymerase covalently couples the first dCTP with Ser- 580 of pTP. The terminal protein stimulates the template activity over 20 fold compared to protein-free templates. Neo-synthesized viral genomes are linked to two preterminal prot
    580..669     +  intron         chimeric intron (fragment): chimera between introns from adenovirus and immunoglobulin heavy chain genes
    688..734     +  CDS            IgH signal sequence (fragment): signal sequence from the mouse immunoglobulin heavy chain variable region
   1672..1727    +  polyA_signal   β-globin poly(A) signal: rabbit β-globin polyadenylation signal (Gil and Proudfoot, 1987)
   2241..3922    -  rep_origin     oriP (fragment): Epstein-Barr virus oriP replication origin (Yates et al., 2000)
   4049..4153    +  promoter       AmpR promoter: bla
   4154..5014    +  CDS            AmpR: β-lactamase; bla; confers resistance to ampicillin, carbenicillin, and related antibiotics
   5185..5773    +  rep_origin     ori: high-copy-number ColE1/pMB1/pBR322/pUC origin of replication
   5956..6048    +  CDS            lacI (fragment): lac repressor; lacI; The lac repressor binds to the lac operator to inhibit transcription in E. coli. This inhibition can be relieved by adding lactose or isopropyl-β-D-thiogalactopyranoside (IPTG).
   6061..6082    +  protein_bind   CAP binding site: CAP binding activates transcription in the presence of cAMP. E. coli catabolite activator protein
   6097..6127    +  promoter       lac promoter: promoter for the E. coli lac operon
   6135..6151    +  protein_bind   lac operator: The lac repressor binds to the lac operator to inhibit transcription in E. coli. This inhibition can be relieved by adding lactose or isopropyl-β-D-thiogalactopyranoside (IPTG). lac repressor encoded by lacI
   6221..6237    +  promoter       tet promoter (fragment): E. coli promoter for tetracycline efflux protein gene
   6247..6272    -  CDS            bla(M) (fragment): β-lactamase lacking the signal sequence; bla(M); allows cytosolic expression of β-lactamase
   6446..6825    +  enhancer       CMV enhancer: human cytomegalovirus immediate early enhancer
>Addgene plasmid #135867 | D54_ Ld_061160 | addgene full sequence | sequence record 274659 | Addgene NGS Result
GTGATGCGGTTTTGGCAGTACACCAATGGGCGTGGATAGCGGTTTGACTCACGGGGATTTCCAAGTCTCC
ACCCCATTGACGTCAATGGGAGTTTGTTTTGGCACCAAAATCAACGGGACTTTCCAAAATGTCGTAATAA
CCCCGCCCCGTTGACGCAAATGGGCGGTAGGCGTGTACGGTGGGAGGTCTATATAAGCAGAGCTCGTTTA
GTGAACCGTCAGATCCTCACTCTCTTCCGCATCGCTGTCTGCGAGGGCCAGCTGTTGGGCTCGCGGTTGA
GGACAAACTCTTCGCGGTCTTTCCAGTACTCTTGGATCGGAAACCCGTCGGCCTCCGAACGGTACTCCGC
CACCGAGGGACCTGAGCGAGTCCGCATCGACCGGATCGGAAAACCTCTCGAGAAAGGCGTCTAACCAGTC
ACAGTCGCAAGGTAGGCTGAGCACCGTGGCGGGCGGCAGCGGGTGGCGGTCGGGGTTGTTTCTGGCGGAG
GTGCTGCTGATGATGTAATTAAAGTAGGCGGTCTTGAGACGGCGGATGGTCGAGGTGAGGTGTGGCAGGC
TTGAGATCCAGCTGTTGGGGTGAGTACTCCCTCTCAAAAGCGGGCATTACTTCTGCGCTAAGATTGTCAG
TTTCCAAAAACGAGGAGGATTTGATATTCACCTGGCCCGATCTGGCCATACACTTGAGTGACAATGACAT
CCACTTTGCCTTTCTCTCCACAGGTGTCCACTCCCAGGTCCAAGTTTGCCACCATGGAGTTTCAGACCCA
GGTACTCATGTCCCTGCTGCTCTGCATGTCTGGTGCGGCCGCCGTGACAGCCGTGCAGAGCGGCAGCTGC
ATCTTCCTGACCAGCCCCCCCAGCTACACCTTCATCGGCGGAGGCTTCCACATGCAGCTGGCCCTGGAAT
ACCCCCTGCCCGCCAAGGACGTGCGGCTGAGCTTCGACCTGCCCAAGAGCTTCTTCGTGGACGAGGCCGA
GGCCGAGCAGCTGTACCGGATGGAAGTGCTGAGCGCCGACCCCATGACACAGGGCACAGCCGCCGTGGTG
GTGGCCGACGTGACAAGAGCCTACAGCCCCCTGCGGATGAGCAGCAGATACGCCTTCGACATCGAGGCCC
CCGTGTTCAAAGTGAACTACACCACCAACCACGTGGAACTGACCTTCCAGCAGCTGGGCGGCGACGGCGC
TGGAAGCGCCCTGGATGCCTATCTGGCCGAAGATGGCGCCCAGGCCCAGGTGCCCTTCCGGGCCAGACTG
GTCATCCCCATCCACTCCAGATACGAGGTGCTGGACACCAAGACCCCCTTCAGCCTGCTGCGGTTCATCA
CCGGCGAGGGCGCCTACGTGCGGCGGTGCCTGACAAGAGTGGATGTGGCCGGCAGAGCCGACAGCAGATG
CCTGACCGGCGCCTACAGATCCAGCGCCACCGTGGCCAAGAGCGAGGAAAAGCCCCACTACAAGCACTGC
CTGGACCTGCCCGTGGGCCTGCTGGCTGATCTGCCTGGCGCGCCCGGCAGCCTGCACCACATCCTGGACG
CCCAGAAGATGCTGTGGAACCACAGGGACAGGAACCTGCCTCCTCTGGCCCCTCTGGGCCCCCACCACCA
TCACCACCATTGAGTCTAGACACGTGATTAATTAAGGATCCCCCGACCTCGACCTCTGGCTAATAAAGGA
AATTTATTTTCATTGCAATAGTGTGTTGGAATTTTTTGTGTCTCTCACTCGGAAGGACATATGGGAGGGC
AAATCATTTGGTCGAGATCCCTCGGAGATCTCTAGCTAGAGGATCGATCCCCGCCCCGGACGAACTAAAC
CTGACTACGACATCTCTGCCCCTTCTTCGCGGGGCAGTGCATGTAATCCCTTCAGTTGGTTGGTACAACT
TGCCAACTGGGCCCTGTTCCACATGTGACACGGGGGGGGACCAAACACAAAGGGGTTCTCTGACTGTAGT
TGACATCCTTATAAATGGATGTGCACATTTGCCAACACTGAGTGGCTTTCATCCTGGAGCAGACTTTGCA
GTCTGTGGACTGCAACACAACATTGCCTTTATGTGTAACTCTTGGCTGAAGCTCTTACACCAATGCTGGG
GGACATGTACCTCCCAGGGGCCCAGGAAGACTACGGGAGGCTACACCAACGTCAATCAGAGGGGCCTGTG
TAGCTACCGATAAGCGGACCCTCAAGAGGGCATTAGCAATAGTGTTTATAAGGCCCCCTTGTTAACCCTA
AACGGGTAGCATATGCTTCCCGGGTAGTAGTATATACTATCCAGACTAACCCTAATTCAATAGCATATGT
TACCCAACGGGAAGCATATGCTATCGAATTAGGGTTAGTAAAAGGGTCCTAAGGAACAGCGATATCTCCC
ACCCCATGAGCTGTCACGGTTTTATTTACATGGGGTCAGGATTCCACGAGGGTAGTGAACCATTTTAGTC
ACAAGGGCAGTGGCTGAAGATCAAGGAGCGGGCAGTGAACTCTCCTGAATCTTCGCCTGCTTCTTCATTC
TCCTTCGTTTAGCTAATAGAATAACTGCTGAGTTGTGAACAGTAAGGTGTATGTGAGGTGCTCGAAAACA
AGGTTTCAGGTGACGCCCCCAGAATAAAATTTGGACGGGGGGTTCAGTGGTGGCATTGTGCTATGACACC
AATATAACCCTCACAAACCCCTTGGGCAATAAATACTAGTGTAGGAATGAAACATTCTGAATATCTTTAA
CAATAGAAATCCATGGGGTGGGGACAAGCCGTAAAGACTGGATGTCCATCTCACACGAATTTATGGCTAT
GGGCAACACATAATCCTAGTGCAATATGATACTGGGGTTATTAAGATGTGTCCCAGGCAGGGACCAAGAC
AGGTGAACCATGTTGTTACACTCTATTTGTAACAAGGGGAAAGAGAGTGGACGCCGACAGCAGCGGACTC
CACTGGTTGTCTCTAACACCCCCGAAAATTAAACGGGGCTCCACGCCAATGGGGCCCATAAACAAAGACA
AGTGGCCACTCTTTTTTTTGAAATTGTGGAGTGGGGGCACGCGTCAGCCCCCACACGCCGCCCTGCGGTT
TTGGACTGTAAAATAAGGGTGTAATAACTTGGCTGATTGTAACCCCGCTAACCACTGCGGTCAAACCACT
TGCCCACAAAACCACTAATGGCACCCCGGGGAATACCTGCATAAGTAGGTGGGCGGGCCAAGATAGGGGC
GCGATTGCTGCGATCTGGAGGACAAATTACACACACTTGCGCCTGAGCGCCAAGCACAGGGTTGTTGGTC
CTCATATTCACGAGGTCGCTGAGAGCACGGTGGGCTAATGTTGCCATGGGTAGCATATACTACCCAAATA
TCTGGATAGCATATGCTATCCTAATCTATATCTGGGTAGCATAGGCTATCCTAATCTATATCTGGGTAGC
ATATGCTATCCTAATCTATATCTGGGTAGTATATGCTATCCTAATTTATATCTGGGTAGCATAGGCTATC
CTAATCTATATCTGGGTAGCATATGCTATCCTAATCTATATCTGGGTAGTATATGCTATCCTAATCTGTA
TCCGGGTAGCATATGCTATCCTAATAGAGATTAGGGTAGTATATGCTATCCTAATTTATATCTGGGTAGC
ATATACTACCCAAATATCTGGATAGCATATGCTATCCTAATCTATATCTGGGTAGCATATGCTATCCTAA
TCTATATCTGGGTAGCATAGGCTATCCTAATCTATATCTGGGTAGCATATGCTATCCTAATCTATATCTG
GGTAGTATATGCTATCCTAATTTATATCTGGGTAGCATAGGCTATCCTAATCTATATCTGGGTAGCATAT
GCTATCCTAATCTATATCTGGGTAGTATATGCTATCCTAATCTGTATCCGGGTAGCATATGCTATCCTCA
TGATAAGCTGTCAAACATGAGAATTTTCTTGAAGACGAAAGGGCCTCGTGATACGCCTATTTTTATAGGT
TAATGTCATGATAATAATGGTTTCTTAGACGTCAGGTGGCACTTTTCGGGGAAATGTGCGCGGAACCCCT
ATTTGTTTATTTTTCTAAATACATTCAAATATGTATCCGCTCATGAGACAATAACCCTGATAAATGCTTC
AATAATATTGAAAAAGGAAGAGTATGAGTATTCAACATTTCCGTGTCGCCCTTATTCCCTTTTTTGCGGC
ATTTTGCCTTCCTGTTTTTGCTCACCCAGAAACGCTGGTGAAAGTAAAAGATGCTGAAGATCAGTTGGGT
GCACGAGTGGGTTACATCGAACTGGATCTCAACAGCGGTAAGATCCTTGAGAGTTTTCGCCCCGAAGAAC
GTTTTCCAATGATGAGCACTTTTAAAGTTCTGCTATGTGGCGCGGTATTATCCCGTGTTGACGCCGGGCA
AGAGCAACTCGGTCGCCGCATACACTATTCTCAGAATGACTTGGTTGAGTACTCACCAGTCACAGAAAAG
CATCTTACGGATGGCATGACAGTAAGAGAATTATGCAGTGCTGCCATAACCATGAGTGATAACACTGCGG
CCAACTTACTTCTGACAACGATCGGAGGACCGAAGGAGCTAACCGCTTTTTTGCACAACATGGGGGATCA
TGTAACTCGCCTTGATCGTTGGGAACCGGAGCTGAATGAAGCCATACCAAACGACGAGCGTGACACCACG
ATGCCTGCAGCAATGGCAACAACGTTGCGCAAACTATTAACTGGCGAACTACTTACTCTAGCTTCCCGGC
AACAATTAATAGACTGGATGGAGGCGGATAAAGTTGCAGGACCACTTCTGCGCTCGGCCCTTCCGGCTGG
CTGGTTTATTGCTGATAAATCTGGAGCCGGTGAGCGTGGGTCTCGCGGTATCATTGCAGCACTGGGGCCA
GATGGTAAGCCCTCCCGTATCGTAGTTATCTACACGACGGGGAGTCAGGCAACTATGGATGAACGAAATA
GACAGATCGCTGAGATAGGTGCCTCACTGATTAAGCATTGGTAACTGTCAGACCAAGTTTACTCATATAT
ACTTTAGATTGATTTAAAACTTCATTTTTAATTTAAAAGGATCTAGGTGAAGATCCTTTTTGATAATCTC
ATGACCAAAATCCCTTAACGTGAGTTTTCGTTCCACTGAGCGTCAGACCCCGTAGAAAAGATCAAAGGAT
CTTCTTGAGATCCTTTTTTTCTGCGCGTAATCTGCTGCTTGCAAACAAAAAAACCACCGCTACCAGCGGT
GGTTTGTTTGCCGGATCAAGAGCTACCAACTCTTTTTCCGAAGGTAACTGGCTTCAGCAGAGCGCAGATA
CCAAATACTGTTCTTCTAGTGTAGCCGTAGTTAGGCCACCACTTCAAGAACTCTGTAGCACCGCCTACAT
ACCTCGCTCTGCTAATCCTGTTACCAGTGGCTGCTGCCAGTGGCGATAAGTCGTGTCTTACCGGGTTGGA
CTCAAGACGATAGTTACCGGATAAGGCGCAGCGGTCGGGCTGAACGGGGGGTTCGTGCACACAGCCCAGC
TTGGAGCGAACGACCTACACCGAACTGAGATACCTACAGCGTGAGCTATGAGAAAGCGCCACGCTTCCCG
AAGGGAGAAAGGCGGACAGGTATCCGGTAAGCGGCAGGGTCGGAACAGGAGAGCGCACGAGGGAGCTTCC
AGGGGGAAACGCCTGGTATCTTTATAGTCCTGTCGGGTTTCGCCACCTCTGACTTGAGCGTCGATTTTTG
TGATGCTCGTCAGGGGGGCGGAGCCTATGGAAAAACGCCAGCAACGCGGCCTTTTTACGGTTCCTGGCCT
TTTGCTGGCCTTTTGCTCACATGTTCTTTCCTGCGTTATCCCCTGATTCTGTGGATAACCGTATTACCGC
CTTTGAGTGAGCTGATACCGCTCGCCGCAGCCGAACGACCGAGCGCAGCGAGTCAGTGAGCGAGGAAGCG
GAAGAGCGCCCAATACGCAAACCGCCTCTCCCCGCGCGTTGGCCGATTCATTAATGCAGCTGGCACGACA
GGTTTCCCGACTGGAAAGCGGGCAGTGAGCGCAACGCAATTAATGTGAGTTAGCTCACTCATTAGGCACC
CCAGGCTTTACACTTTATGCTTCCGGCTCGTATGTTGTGTGGAATTGTGAGCGGATAACAATTTCACACA
GGAAACAGCTATGACCATGATTACGCCAAGCTCTAGCTAGAGGTCGACCAATTCTCATGTTTGACAGCTT
ATCATCGCAGATCCGGGCAACGTTGTTGCCATTGCTGCAGGCGCAGAACTGGTAGGTATGGAAGATCTAT
ACATTGAATCAATATTGGCAATTAGCCATATTAGTCATTGGTTATATAGCATAAATCAATATTGGCTATT
GGCCATTGCATACGTTGTATCTATATCATAATATGTACATTTATATTGGCTCATGTCCAATATGACCGCC
ATGTTGACATTGATTATTGACTAGTTATTAATAGTAATCAATTACGGGGTCATTAGTTCATAGCCCATAT
ATGGAGTTCCGCGTTACATAACTTACGGTAAATGGCCCGCCTGGCTGACCGCCCAACGACCCCCGCCCAT
TGACGTCAATAATGACGTATGTTCCCATAGTAACGCCAATAGGGACTTTCCATTGACGTCAATGGGTGGA
GTATTTACGGTAAACTGCCCACTTGGCAGTACATCAAGTGTATCATATGCCAAGTCCGCCCCCTATTGAC
GTCAATGACGGTAAATGGCCCGCCTGGCATTATGCCCAGTACATGACCTTACGGGACTTTCCTACTTGGC
AGTACATCTACGTATTAGTCATCGCTATTACCATG
